Addgene plasmid #68362: pMPO 58
Purpose: (Empty Backbone) Expression vectors for the salycilate cascade expression system (Pnah/NahR-Psal/XylS2).ApR, expression vector with rrnBT1T2-Pm- nasF attenuator-T7 SD sequence-MCSII, ColE1 replication origin
Depositing lab: Eduardo Santero. Depositing organization: Universidad Pablo de Olavide. Publication: Improved expression systems for regulated expression in Salmonella infecting eukaryotic cells. Medina C, Camacho EM, Flores A, Mesa-Pereira B, Santero E. PLoS One. 2011;6(8):e23055. doi: 10.1371/journal.pone.0023055. Epub 2011 Aug 1. PubMed 21829692.
Backbone
  Vector backbone: pCASB
  Vector type: Bacterial Expression
Growth in bacteria
  Bacterial resistance: Ampicillin, 100 μg/mL
  Growth temperature: 37°C
  Growth strain: DH5alpha
  Copy number: High Copy
Gene/Insert
  Cloning method: Restriction Enzyme
Terms and licenses: Academic/Nonprofit Terms; Industry Terms: Not Available to Industry
How to cite: pMPO 58 was a gift from Eduardo Santero (Addgene plasmid # 68362 ; http://n2t.net/addgene:68362 ; RRID:Addgene_68362)
