[The description below was written by a language model from this plasmid's Addgene catalogue record and pLannotate feature annotations shown in this document.]
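Description:
pMPO 58 is a small (about 3.5 kb) empty bacterial expression vector built on the pCASB backbone and designed as the output module of the salicylate-inducible regulatory cascade (Pnah/NahR–Psal/XylS2). It replicates at high copy from a ColE1/pUC-type origin and is selected with ampicillin through the β-lactamase gene and its native promoter. An f1 phage origin, flanked by a fragment of M13 gene IV, is also annotated and could in principle support single-stranded DNA production.

The expression cassette begins with rrnB terminator sequence (the feature table detects the 5S rRNA segment and T1), which insulates the cassette from read-through transcription originating upstream. This is followed by the Pm promoter, which is activated by XylS-family regulators bound to benzoate-type effectors. In the cascade system, salicylate acts through NahR to drive production of XylS2 and also activates XylS2 directly, amplifying output from Pm. These regulators are not annotated on this plasmid and presumably must be supplied by the host strain. Downstream of Pm, the record describes a nasF transcriptional attenuator, intended to reduce basal expression, then the efficient T7 gene 10 ribosome binding site and a multiple cloning site (MCSII) for restriction-based insertion of a gene of interest. The attenuator is not annotated as such. Automated annotation instead calls a cbdA-like fragment between Pm and the RBS, which may be a homology-based hit rather than a functional part. A short T7 promoter is also detected near the end of the sequence.

The associated work concerns tightly regulated gene expression in Salmonella infecting eukaryotic cells.
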