Features (pLannotate 1.2.2; 11 found; start..end, strand, type, name):
     17..132     +  ncRNA          5S rRNA: Accession: RF00001 - 5S ribosomal RNA
    136..222     +  terminator     rrnB T1 terminator: Escherichia coli rrnB; transcription terminator T1 from the E. coli rrnB gene
    317..397     +  promoter       Pm promoter: The bacterial Pm promoter is activated by XylS in the presence of benzoate or m-toluate (Marqués et al., 1999).
    453..692     +  CDS            cbdA (fragment): CBDA_BURCE - Experimental evidence at protein level: Swiss-Prot protein existence level 1. Component of 2-halobenzoate dioxygenase multicomponent enzyme system which catalyzes the incorporation of both atoms of molecular oxygen into 2-halobenzoate to form catechol. From Burkholderia cepacia (Pseudomonas cepacia).
    836..858     +  RBS            RBS: efficient ribosome binding site from bacteriophage T7 gene 10 (Olins and Rangwala, 1989)
    936..1057    +  CDS            M13 gene IV (fragment) (sequence withheld): pIV; IV; phage assembly
   1045..1503    +  rep_origin     f1 ori (sequence partly withheld): f1 bacteriophage origin of replication; arrow indicates direction of (+) strand synthesis
   1613..2201    -  rep_origin     ori: high-copy-number ColE1/pMB1/pBR322/pUC origin of replication
   2372..3232    -  CDS            AmpR: β-lactamase; bla; confers resistance to ampicillin, carbenicillin, and related antibiotics
   3233..3337    -  promoter       AmpR promoter: bla
   3471..3489    +  promoter       T7 promoter: promoter for bacteriophage T7 RNA polymerase
>Addgene plasmid #68362 | pMPO 58 | depositor full sequence | sequence record 128759 | pMPO 58 sequence 3501 bps
GCGGCCGCGCGAATTTGCCTGGCGGCAGTAGCGCGGTGGTCCCACCTGACCCCATGCCGAACTCAGAAGT
GAAACGCCGTAGCGCCGATGGTAGTGTGGGGTCTCCCCATGCGAGAGTAGGGAACTGCCAGGCATCAAAT
AAAACGAAAGGCTCAGTCGAAAGACTGGGCCTTTCGTTTTATCTGTTGTTTGTCGGTGAACGCTCTCCTG
AGTAGGACAAATCCGCCGGGAGCGGATTTGAACGTTGCGAAGCAACGGCCCGGAGGGTGGCGGGCAGGAC
GCCCGCCATAAACTGCCAGGGAATTTGATAGAGATAAGTCCAGCCTTGCAAGAAGCGGATACAGGAGTGC
AAAAAATGGCTATCTCTAGAAAGGCCTACCCCTTAGGCTTTATGCAACAGAAACAATAATAATGGAGTCA
TGACCATGACAATGCACCTGGGGCTCGACTATATAGATAGTCTCGTTGAAGAAGATGAGAACGAGGGCAT
CTACCGCTGCAAGCGCGAGATGTTCACCGACCCTCGGCTGTTCGATTTAGAGATGAAACACATCTTTGAG
GGCAACTGGATTTATCTCGCCCACGAGAGCCAGATTCCCGAGAAGAACGACTATTACACCACGCAGATGG
GCCGGCAGCCGATATTCATCACACGCAACAAAGATGGTGAGCTGAATGCCTTCGTCAATGCCTGAATTCG
AGTGAATAAAAGGTTTTGGGCAGCGCGCCAATGGCGGCGCGTATGTCCAGGGATAAAGGCGTCCAGCGGT
GCGTAAGCACCGCCGGGCGCTTTTTTTTTGCGCGAATTCCCAATTCGGTTCACCCGGGAAATAATTTTGT
TTAACTTTAAGAAGGAGATATACATATGGCAAGAACTGCAGATATCCATGGTACCGAGCTCGGATCCGTC
GACAAGCTTGCGGCCGCCCAGCTTG
[233 nt withheld, positions 936-1168]
C
[115 nt withheld, positions 1170-1284]
GGCCATCGCCCTGATAGACGGTTTTTCGCCCTTTGACGTTGGAGTCCACGTTCTTT
[37 nt withheld, positions 1341-1377]
ACCCTATCTCGGGCTATTCTTTTGATTTATAAGGGATTTTGCCGATTTCGGCCTATTGGTTAAAAAATGA
GCTGATTTAACAAAAATTTAACGCGAATTTTAACAAAATATTAACGTTTACAATTTCTAACCGATCCCCC
TGGAGCTTGGAATCAGGGGATAACGCAGGAAAGAACATGTGAGCAAAAGGCCAGCAAAAGGCCAGGAACC
GTAAAAAGGCCGCGTTGCTGGCGTTTTTCCATAGGCTCCGCCCCCCTGACGAGCATCACAAAAATCGACG
CTCAAGTCAGAGGTGGCGAAACCCGACAGGACTATAAAGATACCAGGCGTTTCCCCCTGGAAGCTCCCTC
GTGCGCTCTCCTGTTCCGACCCTGCCGCTTACCGGATACCTGTCCGCCTTTCTCCCTTCGGGAAGCGTGG
CGCTTTCTCATAGCTCACGCTGTAGGTATCTCAGTTCGGTGTAGGTCGTTCGCTCCAAGCTGGGCTGTGT
GCACGAACCCCCCGTTCAGCCCGACCGCTGCGCCTTATCCGGTAACTATCGTCTTGAGTCCAACCCGGTA
AGACACGACTTATCGCCACTGGCAGCAGCCACTGGTAACAGGATTAGCAGAGCGAGGTATGTAGGCGGTG
CTACAGAGTTCTTGAAGTGGTGGCCTAACTACGGCTACACTAGAAGGACAGTATTTGGTATCTGCGCTCT
GCTGAAGCCAGTTACCTTCGGAAAAAGAGTTGGTAGCTCTTGATCCGGCAAACAAACCACCGCTGGTAGC
GGTGGTTTTTTTGTTTGCAAGCAGCAGATTACGCGCAGAAAAAAAGGATCTCAAGAAGATCCTTTGATCT
TTTCTACGGGGTCTGACGCTCAGTGGAACGAAAACTCACGTTAAGGGATTTTGGTCATGAGATTATCAAA
AAGGATCTTCACCTAGATCCTTTTAAATTAAAAATGAAGTTTTAAATCAATCTAAAGTATATATGAGTAA
ACTTGGTCTGACAGTTACCAATGCTTAATCAGTGAGGCACCTATCTCAGCGATCTGTCTATTTCGTTCAT
CCATAGTTGCCTGACTCCCCGTCGTGTAGATAACTACGATACGGGAGGGCTTACCATCTGGCCCCAGTGC
TGCAATGATACCGCGAGACCCACGCTCACCGGCTCCAGATTTATCAGCAATAAACCAGCCAGCCGGAAGG
GCCGAGCGCAGAAGTGGTCCTGCAACTTTATCCGCCTCCATCCAGTCTATTAATTGTTGCCGGGAAGCTA
GAGTAAGTAGTTCGCCAGTTAATAGTTTGCGCAACGTTGTTGCCATTGCTGCAGGCATCGTGGTGTCACG
CTCGTCGTTTGGTATGGCTTCATTCAGCTCCGGTTCCCAACGATCAAGGCGAGTTACATGATCCCCCATG
TTGTGCAAAAAAGCGGTTAGCTCCTTCGGTCCTCCGATCGTTGTCAGAAGTAAGTTGGCCGCAGTGTTAT
CACTCATGGTTATGGCAGCACTGCATAATTCTCTTACTGTCATGCCATCCGTAAGATGCTTTTCTGTGAC
TGGTGAGTACTCAACCAAGTCATTCTGAGAATAGTGTATGCGGCGACCGAGTTGCTCTTGCCCGGCGTCA
ACACGGGATAATACCGCGCCACATAGCAGAACTTTAAAAGTGCTCATCATTGGAAAACGTTCTTCGGGGC
GAAAACTCTCAAGGATCTTACCGCTGTTGAGATCCAGTTCGATGTAACCCACTCGTGCACCCAACTGATC
TTCAGCATCTTTTACTTTCACCAGCGTTTCTGGGTGAGCAAAAACAGGAAGGCAAAATGCCGCAAAAAAG
GGAATAAGGGCGACACGGAAATGTTGAATACTCATACTCTTCCTTTTTCAATATTATTGAAGCATTTATC
AGGGTTATTGTCTCATGAGCGGATACATATTTGAATGTATTTAGAAAAATAAACAAATAGGGGTTCCGCG
CACATTTCCCCGAAAAGTGCCACCTGACGTCTAAGAAACCATTATTATCATGACATTAACCTATAAAAAT
AGGCGTATCACGAGGCCCTTTCGTCTTCAAGAATTGGTCGCATCGATGCTGGCTTATCGAAATTAATACG
ACTCACTATAGGGAGACCGGAATT
