>Addgene plasmid #68362 | pMPO 58 | addgene partial sequence | sequence record 127655 | F1ori-F 5'-GTGGACTCTTGTTCCAAACTGG-3'
CCTATCTCGGGCTATTCTTTTGATTTATAAGGGATTTTGCCGATTTCGGCCTATTGGTTAAAAAATGAGC
TGATTTAACAAAAATTTAACGCGAATTTTAACAAAATATTAACGTTTACAATTTCTAACCGATCCCCCTG
GAGCTTGGAATCAGGGGATAACGCAGGAAAGAACATGTGAGCAAAAGGCCAGCAAAAGGCCAGGAACCGT
AAAAAGGCCGCGTTGCTGGCGTTTTTCCATAGGCTCCGCCCCCCTGACGAGCATCACAAAAATCGACGCT
CAAGTCAGAGGTGGCGAAACCCGACAGGACTATAAAGATACCAGGCGTTTCCCCCTGGAAGCTCCCTCGT
GCGCTCTCCTGTTCCGACCCTGCCGCTTACCGGATACCTGTCCGCCTTTCTCCCTTCGGGAAGCGTGGCG
CTTTCTCATAGCTCACGCTGTAGGTATCTCAGTTCGGTGTAGGTCGTTCGCTCCAAGCTGGGCTGTGTGC
ACGAACCCCCCGTTCAGCCCGACCGCTGCGCCTTATCCGGTAACTATCGTCTTGAGTCCAACCCGGTAAG
ACACGACTTATCGCCACTGGCAGCAGCCACTGGTAACAGGATTAGCAGAGCGAGGTATGTAGGCGGTGCT
ACAGAGTTCTTGAAGTGGTGGCCTAACTACGGCTACACTAGAAGGACAGTATTTGGTATCTGCGCTCTGC
TGAAGCCAGTTACCTTCGGAAAAAGAGTTGGTAGCTCTTGATCCGGCAAACAAACCACCGCTGGTAGCGG
TGGTTTTTTTGTTTGCAAGCAGCAGATTACGCGCAGAAAAAAAGGATCTCAAGAAGATCCTTTGATCTTT
TCTACGGGGTCTGACGCTCAGTGGAACGAAAACTCACGTTAAGGGATTTTGGTCATGAGATTATCAAAAA
GGATCTTCACCTAGATCCTTTTAAATTAAAAATGAAGTTTTAAATCAATCTAAAGTATATATGAGTAAAC
TTGGTCTGACAGTTACCAATGCTTAATCAGTGAGGCACCTATCTCAGCGATCTGTCTATTTCGTTCATCC
ATAGTTGCCTGACTCCCCGTCGTGTAGATAACTACGA
