>Addgene plasmid #68362 | pMPO 58 | addgene partial sequence | sequence record 127657 | Amp-R 5'-ATAATACCGCGCCACATAGC-3'
GCTCATCATTGGAAAACGTTCTTCGGGGCGAAAACTCTCAAGGATCTTACCGCTGTTGAGATCCAGTTCG
ATGTAACCCACTCGTGCACCCAACTGATCTTCAGCATCTTTTACTTTCACCAGCGTTTCTGGGTGAGCAA
AAACAGGAAGGCAAAATGCCGCAAAAAAGGGAATAAGGGCGACACGGAAATGTTGAATACTCATACTCTT
CCTTTTTCAATATTATTGAAGCATTTATCAGGGTTATTGTCTCATGAGCGGATACATATTTGAATGTATT
TAGAAAAATAAACAAATAGGGGTTCCGCGCACATTTCCCCGAAAAGTGCCACCTGACGTCTAAGAAACCA
TTATTATCATGACATTAACCTATAAAAATAGGCGTATCACGAGGCCCTTTCGTCTTCAAGAATTGGTCGC
ATCGATGCTGGCTTATCGAAATTAATACGACTCACTATAGGGAGACCGGAATTGCGGCCGCGCGAATTTG
CCTGGCGGCAGTAGCGCGGTGGTCCCACCTGACCCCATGCCGAACTCAGAAGTGAAACGCCGTAGCGCCG
ATGGTAGTGTGGGGTCTCCCCATGCGAGAGTAGGGAACTGCCAGGCATCAAATAAAACGAAAGGCTCAGT
CGAAAGACTGGGCCTTTCGTTTTATCTGTTGTTTGTCGGTGAACGCTCTCCTGAGTAGGACAAATCCGCC
GGGAGCGGATTTGAACGTTGCGAAGCAACGGCCCGGAGGGTGGCGG
