>Addgene plasmid #68362 | pMPO 58 | addgene partial sequence | sequence record 128758 | F1ori-R 5'-AGGGAAGAAAGCGAAAGGAG-3'
[183 nt withheld, positions 1-183]
CAAGCTGGGCGGCCGCAAGCTTGTCGACGGATCCGAGCTCGGTACCATGGATATCTGCAGTTCTTGCCAT
ATGTATATCTCCTTCTTAAAGTTAAACAAAATTATTTCCCGGGTGAACCGAATTGGGAATTCGCGCAAAA
AAAAAGCGCCCGGCGGTGCTTACGCACCGCTGGACGCCTTTATCCCTGGACATACGCGCCGCCATTGGCG
CGCTGCCCAAAACCTTTTATTCACTCGAATTCAGGCATTGACGAAGGCATTCAGCTCACCATCTTTGTTG
CGTGTGATGAATATCGGCTGCCGGCCCATCTGCGTGGTGTAATAGTCGTTCTTCTCGGGAATCTGGCTCT
CGTGGGCGAGATAAATCCAGTTGCCCTCAAAGATGTGTTTCATCTCTAAATCGAACAGCCGAGGGTCGGT
GAACATCTCGCGCTTGCAGCGGTAGATGCCCTCGTTCTCATCTTCTTCAACGAGACTATCTATATAGTCG
AGCCCCAGGTGCATTGTCATGGTCATGACTCCATTATTATTGTTTCTGTTGCATAAAGCCTAAGGGGTAG
GCCTTTCTAGAGATAGCCATTTTTTGCACTCCTGTATCCGCTTCTTGCAAGGCTGGACTTATCTCTATCA
AATTCCCTGGCAGTTTATGGCGGGCGTCCTGCCCGCCACCCTCCGGGCCGTTGCTTCGCAACGTTCAAAT
CCGCTCCCGGCGGATTTGTCCTACTCAGGAGAGCGTTCACCGACAAACAACAGATAAAACGAAAGGCCCA
GTCTTTCGACTGAGCCTTTCGTTTTATTTGATGCCTGGCAGTTCCCTACTCTCGCATGG
